Addgene plasmid #148030: pAc5.1B-EGFP-DmPAN2_377-1241_Y
Purpose: Insect Expression of DmPAN2_377-1241
Depositing lab: Elisa Izaurralde. Depositing organization: Max Planck Institute for Developmental Biology. Publication: An asymmetric PAN3 dimer recruits a single PAN2 exonuclease to mediate mRNA deadenylation and decay. Jonas S, Christie M, Peter D, Bhandari D, Loh B, Huntzinger E, Weichenrieder O, Izaurralde E. Nat Struct Mol Biol. 2014 Jul;21(7):599-608. doi: 10.1038/nsmb.2837. Epub 2014 Jun 1. PubMed 24880343.
Backbone
  Vector backbone: Unknown
  Vector type: Insect Expression
Growth in bacteria
  Bacterial resistance: Ampicillin, 100 μg/mL
  Growth temperature: 37°C
  Growth strain: DH5alpha
  Copy number: Low Copy
Gene/Insert
  Gene/Insert name: DmPAN2_377-1241
  Species: D. melanogaster (fly)
  Entrez Gene: PAN2 (a.k.a. Dmel_CG8232, A1Z7K9, CG8232, Dmel\CG8232, Pan2, pan2)
  Cloning method: Unknown
Terms and licenses: Academic/Nonprofit Terms; Industry Terms: Not Available to Industry
Depositor comments: ORF extracted from NCBI: LP04771 Plasmids from this collection were made available to the research community and donated after the lab closed. Please note that the sequence provided by the depositing laboratory may be theoretical/predicted or based on Sanger sequencing results. There may be discrepancies between sequencing results obtained by Addgene and the depositor sequence. If an Addgene verified sequence is not available, please contact before placing your order to request that our lab fully sequence the plasmid.
How to cite: pAc5.1B-EGFP-DmPAN2_377-1241_Y was a gift from Elisa Izaurralde (Addgene plasmid # 148030 ; http://n2t.net/addgene:148030 ; RRID:Addgene_148030)
