[The description below was written by a language model from this plasmid's Addgene catalogue record and pLannotate feature annotations shown in this document.]
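Description:
pAc5.1B-EGFP-DmPAN2_377-1241_Y is an 8.6 kb insect-cell expression plasmid. The catalogue lists its backbone as unknown, although the name and feature layout point to a pAc5.1-type vector. It is maintained in E. coli through a ColE1/pUC-type origin and selected with ampicillin via a β-lactamase gene under its own promoter. The annotation describes the origin as high-copy, whereas the repository entry records the plasmid as low copy. Short annotated fragments of a tetracycline resistance gene and SV40 large T antigen appear to be non-functional backbone remnants rather than working elements.

The expression cassette is driven by the Drosophila melanogaster actin 5C (Ac5) promoter, a strong constitutive promoter commonly used in fly cell lines. Downstream lies an EGFP coding sequence followed closely by a fragment of Drosophila PAN2 (CG8232) corresponding to residues 377–1241, an arrangement consistent with an N-terminally EGFP-tagged fusion protein. A V5 epitope sequence from the vector sits just after the insert. The record does not say whether it is translated or cut off by a stop codon at the end of the insert. An SV40 polyadenylation signal region follows the cassette.

PAN2 is the catalytic subunit of the PAN2–PAN3 poly(A) nuclease complex, one of the cytoplasmic deadenylases that shortens mRNA poly(A) tails in general and miRNA-mediated mRNA decay. This truncation lacks the N-terminal portion of the protein. The associated study examined how a PAN3 dimer recruits PAN2, so the construct is probably suited to localisation, interaction or domain-mapping experiments in insect cells. The stated purpose, however, is only insect expression of the fragment, and the meaning of the "_Y" suffix is not explained. The depositor sequence may be theoretical rather than fully verified.
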