Features (pLannotate 1.2.2; 10 found; start..end, strand, type, name):
     56..2568    +  promoter       Ac5 promoter: Drosophila melanogaster actin 5C promoter
   2588..3304    +  CDS            EGFP: EGFP is a basic (constitutively fluorescent) green fluorescent protein published in 1996, derived from Aequorea victoria. It is reported to be a rapidly-maturing weak dimer with moderate acid sensitivity.
   3314..5908    +  CDS            PAN2 (fragment): PAN2_DROME - Experimental evidence at protein level: Swiss-Prot protein existence level 1. Catalytic subunit of the poly(A)-nuclease (PAN) deadenylation complex, one of two cytoplasmic mRNA deadenylases involved in general and miRNA-mediated mRNA turnover. PAN specifically shortens poly(A) tails of RNA and the activity is stimulated by poly(A)-binding protein (PABP). PAN deadenylation is followed by rapid degradation of the shortened mRNA tails by the CCR4-NOT complex. Deadenylated mRNAs are then degraded by two alternative mechanisms, namely exosome-mediated 3'-5' exonucleolytic degradation,
   5924..5965    +  CDS            V5 tag: epitope tag from simian virus 5
   6065..6199    -  polyA_signal   SV40 poly(A) signal: SV40 polyadenylation signal
   6222..6306    -  CDS            large T antigen (fragment): large T antigen from SV40 (simian virus 40)
   6307..6777    +  CDS            TcR (fragment): tetracycline efflux protein; tet; confers resistance to tetracycline
   6821..7409    -  rep_origin     ori: high-copy-number ColE1/pMB1/pBR322/pUC origin of replication
   7580..8440    -  CDS            AmpR: β-lactamase; bla; confers resistance to ampicillin, carbenicillin, and related antibiotics
   8441..8545    -  promoter       AmpR promoter: bla
>Addgene plasmid #148030 | pAc5.1B-EGFP-DmPAN2_377-1241_Y | depositor full sequence | sequence record 290477 | Full Sequence
CTTCAAGGAATTAATTCTATATTCTAAAAACACAAATGATACTTCTAAAAAAAATCATGAATGGCATCAA
CTCTGAATCAAATCTTTGCAGATGCACCTACTTCTCATTTCCACTGTCACATCATTTTTCCAGATCTCGC
TGCCTGTTATGTGGCCCACAAACCAAGACACGTTTTATGGCCATTAAAGCTGGCTGATCGTCGCCAAACA
CCAAATACATATCAATATGTACATTCGAGAAAGAAGCGATCAAAGAAGCGTCTTCGGGCGAGTAGGAGAA
TGCGGAGGAGAAGGAGAACGAGCTGATCTAGTATCTCTCCACAATCCAATGCCAACTGACCAACTGGCCA
TATTCGGAGCAATTTGAAGCCAATTTCCATCGCCTGGCGATCGCTCCATTCTTGGCTATATGTTTTTCAC
CGTTCCCGGGGCCATTTTCAAAGACTCGTCGGTAAGATAAGATTGTGTCACTCGCTGTCTCTCTTCATTT
GTCGAAGAATGCTGAGGAATTTCGCGATGACGTCGGCGAGTATTTTGAAGAATGAGAATAATTTGTATTT
ATACGAAAATCAGTTAGTGGAATTTTCTACAAAAACATGTTATCTATAGATAATTTTGTTGCAAAATATG
TTGACTATGACAAAGATTGTATGTATATACCTTTAATGTATTCTCATTTTCTTATGTATTTATAATGGCA
ATGATGATACTGATGATATTTTAAGATGATGCCAGACCACAGGCTGATTTCTGCGTCTTTTGCCGAACGC
AGTGCATGTGCGGTTGTTGTTTTTTGGAATAGTTTCAATTTTCGGACTGTCCGCTTTGATTTCAGTTTCT
TGGCTTATTCAAAAAGCAAAGTAAAGCCAAAAAAGCGAGATGGCAATACCAAATGCGGCAAAACGGTAGT
GGAAGGAAAGGGGTGCGGGGCAGCGGAAGGAAGGGTGGGGCGGGGCGTGGCGGGGTCTGTGGCTGGGCGC
GACGTCACCGACGTTGGAGCCACTCCTTTGACCATGTGTGCGTGTGTGTATTATTCGTGTCTCGCCACTC
GCCGGTTGTTTTTTTCTTTTTATCTCGCTCTCTCTAGCGCCATCTCGTACGCATGCTCAACGCACCGCAT
GTTGCCGTGTCCTTTATGCGTCATTTTGGCTCGAAATAGGCAATTATTTAAACAAAGATTAGTCAACGAA
AACGCTAAAATAAATAAGTCTACAATATGGTTACTTATTGCCATGTGTGTGCAGCCAACGATAGCAACAA
AAGCAACAACACAGTGGCTTTCCCTCTTTCACTTTTTGTTTGCAAGCGCGTGCGAGCAAGACGGCACGAC
CGGCAAACGCAATTACGCTGACAAAGAGCAGACGAAGTTTTGGCCGAAAAACATCAAGGCGCCTGATACG
AATGCATTTGCAATAACAATTGCGATATTTAATATTGTTTATGAAGCTGTTTGACTTCAAAACACACAAA
AAAAAAAATAAAACAAATTATTTGAAAGAGAATTAGGAATCGGACAGCTTATCGTTACGGGCTAACAGCA
CACCGAGACGAAATAGCTTACCTGACGTCACAGCCTCTGGAAGAACTGCCGCCAAGCAGAGAGAGAGAGA
AAAAGAGGGAGAGCAGCTTAGACCGCATGTGCTTGTGTGTGAGGCGTCTCTCTCTTCGTCTCCTGTTTGC
GCAAACGCATAGACTGCACTGAGAAAATCGATTACCTATTTTTTATGAATGAATATTTGCACTATTACTA
TTCAAAACTATTAAGATAGCAATCACATTCAATAGCCAAATACTATACCACCTGAGCGATGCAACGAAAT
GATCAATTTGAGCAAAAATGCTGCATATTTAGGACGGCATCATTATAGAAATGCTTCTTGCTGTGTACTT
TTCTCTCGTCTGGCAGCTGTTTCGCCGTTATTGTTAAAACCGGCTTAAGTTAGGTGTGTTTTCTACGACT
AGTGATGCCCCTACTAGAAGATGTGTGTTGCACAAATGTCCCTGAATAACCAATTTGAAGTGCAGATAGC
AGTAAACGTAAGCTAATATGAATATTATTTAACTGTAATGTTTTAATATCGCTGGACATTACTAATAAAC
CCACTATAAACACATGTACATATGTATGTTTTGGCATACAATGAGTAGTTGGGGAAAAAATGTGTAAAAG
CACCGTGACCATCACAGCATAAAGATAACCAGCTGAAGTATCGAATATGAGTAACCCCCAAATTGAATCA
CATGCCGCAACTGATAGGACCCATGGAAGTACACTCTTCATGGCGATATACAAGACACACACAAGCACGA
ACACCCAGTTGCGGAGGAAATTCTCCGTAAATGAAAACCCAATCGGCGAACAATTCATACCCATATATGG
TAAAAGTTTTGAACGCGACTTGAGAGCGGAGAGCATTGCGGCTGATAAGGTTTTAGCGCTAAGCGGGCTT
TATAAAACGGGCTGCGGGACCAGTTTTCATATCACTACCGTTTGAGTTCTTGTGCTGTGTGGATACTCCT
CCCGACACAAAGCCGCTCCATCAGCCAGCAGTCGTCTAATCCAGAGACCCCGGATCGGGGTACCAACATG
GTGAGCAAGGGCGAGGAGCTGTTCACCGGGGTGGTGCCCATCCTGGTCGAGCTGGACGGCGACGTAAACG
GCCACAAGTTCAGCGTGTCCGGCGAGGGCGAGGGCGATGCCACCTACGGCAAGCTGACCCTGAAGTTCAT
CTGCACCACCGGCAAGCTGCCCGTGCCCTGGCCCACCCTCGTGACCACCCTGACCTACGGCGTGCAGTGC
TTCAGCCGCTACCCCGACCACATGAAGCAGCACGACTTCTTCAAGTCCGCCATGCCCGAAGGCTACGTCC
AGGAGCGCACCATCTTCTTCAAGGACGACGGCAACTACAAGACCCGCGCCGAGGTGAAGTTCGAGGGCGA
CACCCTGGTGAACCGCATCGAGCTGAAGGGCATCGACTTCAAGGAGGACGGCAACATCCTGGGGCACAAG
CTGGAGTACAACTACAACAGCCACAACGTCTATATCATGGCCGACAAGCAGAAGAACGGCATCAAGGTGA
ACTTCAAGATCCGCCACAACATCGAGGACGGCAGCGTGCAGCTCGCCGACCACTACCAGCAGAACACCCC
CATCGGCGACGGCCCCGTGCTGCTGCCCGACAACCACTACCTGAGCACCCAGTCCGCCCTGAGCAAAGAC
CCCAACGAGAAGCGCGATCACATGGTCCTGCTGGAGTTCGTGACCGCCGCCGGGATCACTCTCGGCATGG
ACGAGCTGTACAAGCCAAGCTTGATTACGGACACCAACTTTCCGCTATCGTCGGTCATGCTACCGCACTT
GACGACGGGCACACAATGGTTCTCAGATTGGCCGGAGGAACTGCTGCGCTACCGCTACCACAGGCCCAAG
ACCATTGATCCCGAAGTGCTGAGCAACATGAAAATGCAGGGACCGATTGGATACTCGCCAAACCCACGCA
CCGCCCGTCGTAATCAAATTCCGTACGTGATTGAGCAGGGCGGCGTGTGCAGTCCGAACGGAAATGGAAC
TGCGGCGGCGACCAAGGCGGAGAACGGTGTGAAAATCATTCCACGGCGGTATCGCAAAGTCGAGCTGAAG
TACACGAAGCTGGGCACCCAGGACTTTGACTTTGACCAGCATAATCAAACATGTTTCGCGGGGCTGGAGG
CAACGCTACCGAACTCCTACTGCAATGCTATGCTACAGATTTTGTATTTCACCGACGCACTTCGCGTGAA
GCTGCTGGAGCATTCGTGCATCAAGGAGTTTTGCCTGTCCTGCGAACTAGGGTTCCTCTTCAACATGCTG
GATAAAAGTACCGCTTCTTCACCTTGCCAGGCCAGCAATTTCCTGCGATCTTTCCGCACTGTGCCAGAGG
CCTCGGCACTGGGATTGATTCTCACCGACCGCTCATCGAACGTCAATCTAATATCGCTGATACAGAACTG
GAACCGATTCATTTTGCATCAAATGCATTACGAAATATTCGATTCTAGCAAGAACGCATCCACCTACAGC
GGATCTGTGCAAACATCAACGAACGCGGAAAACGCGGGCTCTTCAGAAACAAGTGGCTCCTCGGACCTTT
ACGATTCCATAAGTGATGAGAACTCCAAGGAGGACGATCGGGAACGCAGTAAGATCAACGCAGAAACTGA
CATCAGTAAGATCTTTGGGACCAAGCAAATCTGTATAAACCGCTGCATCAAATGCCAAGAAGAGAAGATA
AAGGAAAGCATTCTACTTGCCTGCAATTTGTCGTATCCCAACCACATCAAAGATAGTGATCAGTATTTCA
ACTTTGGCACCATTTTGAAGCGATCTCTCAGCTCCGAGAAGAGTATTCAGGCCTTCTGCGAGAGATGTAA
GAAGTTTTCGCCAACCAATCAGAGCGTGAAGGTGACTTCGCTTCCGCAAATTCTGTCCATTAACTGTGGC
CTCAACAACGAAAAAGACATTACCTTCCTGAAGCGCCAGCTCAATCGCTGCAGCGAAAAGACGACTGTTG
ATGCGGCCGCTTCCTTGAGCACAAGCAAGCCGTGTCGATATGGAGCCAACTGTTCGCGAAGTGACTGCCA
TTTCATGCATCCGGATCGAAAATCTCCATCGCACACAAGCCAACCGAATGCTGTCAACAATTCTCCCAAT
GGACGCCAAAAGTCCTGGTTTCCCCTTACATTTACTATGGGCATCAATGACCAAGGTGAGGTGCAGGTGC
AAACTCAATCAGATGCAAGCAGTGGCAAATCGGAACAGGAGGAGGAAACGGAAAAGCCACCAACAAAGGG
CTTGGACAACAATCGGATGTACGCGCTGCATGCCGTGGTGTGCCAAGTCGATGATGGTACCCAAAAGAAC
TTGGTATCGTTGATAAATGTGCAGCGGCCATACCACACCATGAAACTGGCTGAATCTGCAGATGACCCTC
AGAGTCAATGGTATATTTTTAATGATTTTAGCATATCGCCCGTTTCGCCACAAGAATCGGTATGGTTCAC
ATTGGATTGGAAAGTTCCTTGCATACTCTTCTACAGACACGTAGAGGATGACTCTGAGTCTGCTAGTACT
ACTAGCTCGACCGTCACGGAAAGTGAAGAAACCATTCCATCAGAGAGCAGCAGCGGCTCGCCAACAAATC
TATCCAACCCTTTTCTAGAGGAAATTGTGAGTCCTATGCTAGGCAACTTAAGTGCAGACGCCACGCTGCA
GCCCCTGCAGTCAGATGAAATGCCGCAGTCGGGTGATCTGGTCGCAATGGATGCCGAGTTCGTTACCCTA
AATCCAGAGGAAAATGAGATTCGCCCGGATGGCAAAACGGCGACCATTAAGCCATGCCACATGAGTGTGG
CCCGGATTTCATGTATACGAGGACAAGGCCCGGCTGAAGGAGTTCCATTCATGGACGATTACATATCCAC
CCAGGAGAAGGTCGTGGACTACCTAACTCAGTTCTCGGGAATCAAGCCTGGCGACTTGGACGCTAACTTC
AGCAAAAAGCGACTGACTGCCTTGAAGTACTCATACCAGAAATTAAAATACCTCGTTGACGTAGGAGTAA
TATTTGTCGGACATGGTCTGAAGAACGACTTTAGGGTCATAAACATCTATGTACCGTCGGAGCAGATAAT
AGATACGGTGCACCTGTTTCACATGCCACATCATCGCATGGTTTCCCTAAGATTTCTAGCCTGGCATTTC
TTGGGTACTAAGATTCAGTCCGAGACGCACGACTCCATCGAAGATGCACGGACCACTCTGCAGCTCTACA
AGCACTATTTGAAGCTGCAGGAGGAGAAGAAGTTTGCCAACGCTCTCAAGAATCTTTACGAACGCGGAAA
GCAGCTGCAGTGGAAGGTTCCAGAGGACTGACCGCGGTTCGAAGGTAAGCCTATCCCTAACCCTCTCCTC
GGTCTCGATTCTACGCGTACCGGTCATCATCACCATCACCATTGAGTTTAAACCCGCTGATCAGCCTCGA
CTGTGCCTTCTAAGGCCTGAGCTCGCTGATCAGCCTCGATCGAGGATCCAGACATGATAAGATACATTGA
TGAGTTTGGACAAACCACAACTAGAATGCAGTGAAAAAAATGCTTTATTTGTGAAATTTGTGATGCTATT
GCTTTATTTGTAACCATTATAAGCTGCAATAAACAAGTTAACAACAACAATTGCATTCATTTTATGTTTC
AGGTTCAGGGGGAGGTGTGGGAGGTTTTTTAAAGCAAGTAAAACCTCTACAAATGTGGTATGGCTGATTA
TGATCAGTCGACCGATGCCCTTGAGAGCCTTCAACCCAGTCAGCTCCTTCCGGTGGGCGCGGGGCATGAC
TATCGTCGCCGCACTTATGACTGTCTTCTTTATCATGCAACTCGTAGGACAGGTGCCGGCAGCGCTCTGG
GTCATTTTCGGCGAGGACCGCTTTCGCTGGAGCGCGACGATGATCGGCCTGTCGCTTGCGGTATTCGGAA
TCTTGCACGCCCTCGCTCAAGCCTTCGTCACTGGTCCCGCCACCAAACGTTTCGGCGAGAAGCAGGCCAT
TATCGCCGGCATGGCGGCCGACGCGCTGGGCTACGTCTTGCTGGCGTTCGCGACGCGAGGCTGGATGGCC
TTCCCCATTATGATTCTTCTCGCTTCCGGCGGCATCGGGATGCCCGCGTTGCAGGCCATGCTGTCCAGGC
AGGTAGATGACGACCATCAGGGACAGCTTCAAGGATCGCTCGCGGCTCTTACCAGCCAGCAAAAGGCCAG
GAACCGTAAAAAGGCCGCGTTGCTGGCGTTTTTCCATAGGCTCCGCCCCCCTGACGAGCATCACAAAAAT
CGACGCTCAAGTCAGAGGTGGCGAAACCCGACAGGACTATAAAGATACCAGGCGTTTCCCCCTGGAAGCT
CCCTCGTGCGCTCTCCTGTTCCGACCCTGCCGCTTACCGGATACCTGTCCGCCTTTCTCCCTTCGGGAAG
CGTGGCGCTTTCTCAATGCTCACGCTGTAGGTATCTCAGTTCGGTGTAGGTCGTTCGCTCCAAGCTGGGC
TGTGTGCACGAACCCCCCGTTCAGCCCGACCGCTGCGCCTTATCCGGTAACTATCGTCTTGAGTCCAACC
CGGTAAGACACGACTTATCGCCACTGGCAGCAGCCACTGGTAACAGGATTAGCAGAGCGAGGTATGTAGG
CGGTGCTACAGAGTTCTTGAAGTGGTGGCCTAACTACGGCTACACTAGAAGGACAGTATTTGGTATCTGC
GCTCTGCTGAAGCCAGTTACCTTCGGAAAAAGAGTTGGTAGCTCTTGATCCGGCAAACAAACCACCGCTG
GTAGCGGTGGTTTTTTTGTTTGCAAGCAGCAGATTACGCGCAGAAAAAAAGGATCTCAAGAAGATCCTTT
GATCTTTTCTACGGGGTCTGACGCTCAGTGGAACGAAAACTCACGTTAAGGGATTTTGGTCATGAGATTA
TCAAAAAGGATCTTCACCTAGATCCTTTTAAATTAAAAATGAAGTTTTAAATCAATCTAAAGTATATATG
AGTAAACTTGGTCTGACAGTTACCAATGCTTAATCAGTGAGGCACCTATCTCAGCGATCTGTCTATTTCG
TTCATCCATAGTTGCCTGACTCCCCGTCGTGTAGATAACTACGATACGGGAGGGCTTACCATCTGGCCCC
AGTGCTGCAATGATACCGCGAGACCCACGCTCACCGGCTCCAGATTTATCAGCAATAAACCAGCCAGCCG
GAAGGGCCGAGCGCAGAAGTGGTCCTGCAACTTTATCCGCCTCCATCCAGTCTATTAATTGTTGCCGGGA
AGCTAGAGTAAGTAGTTCGCCAGTTAATAGTTTGCGCAACGTTGTTGCCATTGCTGCAGGCATCGTGGTG
TCACGCTCGTCGTTTGGTATGGCTTCATTCAGCTCCGGTTCCCAACGATCAAGGCGAGTTACATGATCCC
CCATGTTGTGCAAAAAAGCGGTTAGCTCCTTCGGTCCTCCGATCGTTGTCAGAAGTAAGTTGGCCGCAGT
GTTATCACTCATGGTTATGGCAGCACTGCATAATTCTCTTACTGTCATGCCATCCGTAAGATGCTTTTCT
GTGACTGGTGAGTACTCAACCAAGTCATTCTGAGAATAGTGTATGCGGCGACCGAGTTGCTCTTGCCCGG
CGTCAACACGGGATAATACCGCGCCACATAGCAGAACTTTAAAAGTGCTCATCATTGGAAAACGTTCTTC
GGGGCGAAAACTCTCAAGGATCTTACCGCTGTTGAGATCCAGTTCGATGTAACCCACTCGTGCACCCAAC
TGATCTTCAGCATCTTTTACTTTCACCAGCGTTTCTGGGTGAGCAAAAACAGGAAGGCAAAATGCCGCAA
AAAAGGGAATAAGGGCGACACGGAAATGTTGAATACTCATACTCTTCCTTTTTCAATATTATTGAAGCAT
TTATCAGGGTTATTGTCTCATGAGCGGATACATATTTGAATGTATTTAGAAAAATAAACAAATAGGGGTT
CCGCGCACATTTCCCCGAAAAGTGCCACCTGACGTCTAAGAAACCATTATTATCATGACATTAACCTATA
AAAATAGGCGTATCACGAGGCCCTTTCGT
